>Addgene plasmid #198992 | pGL0_91 [ORI_BC_16] | addgene full sequence | sequence record 401265 | Addgene NGS Result
CCGGAATCTATTGGCCTATGTCACTGAAACTATCCAAACACCCCATGTCGATACTGAACGTATCGACGCA
TACCTCCTTCCTTGAAAACGCACAATCAAGGTCTCGGTCAGGGTCACGCGTAGGACGCGTCGAGTAGGGT
TAAACTAATTGCCGGGCATGGTTCCGCAGCCACACGCCGTGTGAAGCTGGGGAGTGAGACCAGTCCTTAC
CTGAAGAATAAGTGTCAGCCAGTGTAACCCGATGAGGAACCCAAAAGGCGAACCGGGCCAGACAACCCGG
CGGTATCGCACTCAAAGCCGAGGCTAGGTGGAGGCTCAGTGATGATAAGTCTGCGATGGTGGATGCATGT
GTCATGGTCATAGCTGTTTCCTGTGTGAAATTGTTATCCGCTCAGAGGGCACAATCCTATTCCGCGCTAT
CCGACAATCTCCAAGACATTAGGTGGAGTTCAGTTCGGCGTATGGCATATGTCGCTGGAAAGAACATGTG
AGCAAAAGGCCAGCAAAAGGCCAGGAACCGTAAAAAGGCCGCGTTGCTGGCGTTTTTCCATAGGCTCCGC
CCCCCTGACGAGCATCACAAAAATCGACGCTCAAGTCAGAGGTGGCGAAACCCGACAGGACTATAAAGAT
ACCAGGCGTTTCCCCCTGGAAGCTCCCTCGTGCGCTCTCCTGTTCCGACCCTGCCGCTTACCGGATACCT
GTCCGCCTTTCTCCCTTCGGGAAGCGTGGCGCTTTCTCATAGCTCACGCTGTAGGTATCTCAGTTCGGTG
TAGGTCGTTCGCTCCAAGCTGGGCTGTGTGCACGAACCCCCCGTTCAGCCCGACCGCTGCGCCTTATCCG
GTAACTATCGTCTTGAGTCCAACCCGGTAAGACACGACTTATCGCCACTGGCAGCAGCCACTGGTAACAG
GATTAGCAGAGCGAGGTATGTAGGCGGTGCTACAGAGTTCTTGAAGTGGTGGCCTAACTACGGCTACACT
AGAAGAACAGTATTTGGTATCTGCGCTCTGCTGAAGCCAGTTACCTTCGGAAAAAGAGTTGGTAGCTCTT
GATCCGGCAAACAAACCACCGCTGGTAGCGGTGGTTTTTTTGTTTGCAAGCAGCAGATTACGCGCAGAAA
AAAAGGATCTCAAGAAGATCCTTTGATCTTTTCTACGGGGTCTGACGCTCTATTCAACAAAGCCGCCGTC
CCGTCAAGTCAGCGTAAATGGGTAGGGGGCTTCAAATCGTCCCCCCATACGATATAAGTTGTTACTAGTG
CTTGGATTCTCACCAATAAAAAACGCCCGGCGGCAACCGAGCGTTCTGAACAAATCCAGATGGAGTTCTG
AGGTCATTACTGGATCTATCAACAGGAGTCCAAGCGAGCTCGATATCAAATTACGCCCCGCCCTGCCACT
CATCGCAGTACTGTTGTAATTCATTAAGCATTCTGCCGACATGGAAGCCATCACAAACGGCATGATGAAC
CTGAATCGCCAGCGGCATCAGCACCTTGTCGCCTTGCGTATAATATTTGCCCATGGTGAAAACGGGGGCG
AAGAAGTTGTCCATATTGGCCACGTTTAAATCAAAACTGGTGAAACTCACCCAGGGATTGGCTGAGACGA
AAAACATATTCTCAATAAACCCTTTAGGGAAATAGGCCAGGTTTTCACCGTAACACGCCACATCTTGCGA
ATATATGTGTAGAAACTGCCGGAAATCGTCGTGGTATTCACTCCAGAGCGATGAAAACGTTTCAGTTTGC
TCATGGAAAACGGTGTAACAAGGGTGAACACTATCCCATATCACCAGCTCACCGTCTTTCATTGCCATAC
GAAATTCCGGATGAGCATTCATCAGGCGGGCAAGAATGTGAATAAAGGCCGGATAAAACTTGTGCTTATT
TTTCTTTACGGTCTTTAAAAAGGCCGTAATATCCAGCTGAACGGTCTGGTTATAGGTACATTGAGCAACT
GACTGAAATGCCTCAAAATGTTCTTTACGATGCCATTGGGATATATCAACGGTGGTATATCCAGTGATTT
TTTTCTCCATTTTAGCTTCCTTAGCTCCTGAAAATCTCGATAACTCAAAAAATACGCCCGGTAGTGATCT
TATTTCATTATGGTGAAAGTTGGAACCTCTTACGTGCCGATCAACGTCTCATTGATACCTGAAACAAAAC
CCATCGTACGGCCAAGGAAGTCTCCAATAACTGTGATCCACCACAAGCGCCAGGGTTTTCCCAGTCACGA
CGTTGTAAAACGACGGCCAGTCATGCATAATCCGCACGCATCTGGAATAAGGAAGTGCCATTCCGCCTGA
CCT
Features (pLannotate 1.2.2; 6 found; start..end, strand, type, name):
    379..394     -  protein_bind   lac operator (fragment): The lac repressor binds to the lac operator to inhibit transcription in E. coli. This inhibition can be relieved by adding lactose or isopropyl-β-D-thiogalactopyranoside (IPTG). lac repressor encoded by lacI
    545..1133    -  rep_origin     ori: high-copy-number ColE1/pMB1/pBR322/pUC origin of replication
   1266..1360    -  terminator     lambda t0 terminator: transcription terminator from phage lambda
   1384..2040    -  CDS            cat: CAT_ECOLX - Experimental evidence at protein level: Swiss-Prot protein existence level 1. This enzyme is an effector of chloramphenicol resistance in bacteria. From Escherichia coli. This protein is used as a marker in many commonly used cloning vectors, such as pACYC184.
   2041..2143    -  promoter       cat promoter: promoter of the E. coli cat gene encoding chloramphenicol acetyltransferase
   2218..2261    -  CDS            lacZα (fragment): LacZα fragment of β-galactosidase; lacZ fragment
