[The description below was written by a language model from this plasmid's Addgene catalogue record and pLannotate feature annotations shown in this document.]
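Description:
pGL0_91 [ORI_BC_16] is a small (about 2.3 kb) synthetic-biology plasmid built on the pGLDV_17 backbone and catalogued as a "Level 0 part", meaning a storage vector that holds a single basic DNA module for use in a hierarchical, modular assembly scheme. It is propagated in E. coli at high copy from a ColE1/pMB1/pUC-type origin of replication. Selection is with chloramphenicol, through a cat (chloramphenicol acetyltransferase) gene driven by its native cat promoter and followed by the phage lambda t0 transcription terminator.

The payload is a synthetic insert named ORI_BC_16. The record does not define its content, and the automated annotation finds no recognisable feature within it. The name suggests a barcode element associated with origins of replication. That reading fits the associated work on high-throughput identification of functional replication origins in non-model bacteria, but it is an inference rather than a stated fact. The only other annotated elements are short fragments of the lac operator and of lacZα. These are probably remnants of a lacZα screening cassette in the parent vector that the part replaced, although the cloning method is listed as unknown. No promoter, reporter or expression cassette is annotated for the insert, so the plasmid appears to be purely a part donor. Its likely use is to supply the ORI_BC_16 module for assembly into higher-level constructs within the depositors' toolkit for testing origins of replication across bacterial hosts.
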