Addgene plasmid #198992: pGL0_91 [ORI_BC_16]
Purpose: Level 0 part
Depositing lab: Charlie Gilbert & Nili Ostrov & Cultivarium Tools. Depositing organization: Cultivarium, Convergent Research. Publication: A scalable framework for high-throughput identification of functional origins of replication in non-model bacteria. Gilbert C, Brumwell SL, Crits-Christoph A, Kang SC, Martin-Moldes Z, Alsharif W, Esmurria A, Nguyen M-A, Lee HH, Ostrov N. bioRxiv 2023.05.19.541510 10.1101/2023.05.19.541510.
Backbone
  Vector backbone: pGLDV_17
  Vector type: Synthetic Biology
Growth in bacteria
  Bacterial resistance: Chloramphenicol, 25 μg/mL
  Growth temperature: 37°C
  Growth strain: E. coli Zymo 10B
  Copy number: High Copy
Gene/Insert
  Gene/Insert name: ORI_BC_16
  Species: Synthetic
  Cloning method: Unknown
Terms and licenses: Academic/Nonprofit Terms; Industry Terms: Not Available to Industry
How to cite: pGL0_91 [ORI_BC_16] was a gift from Charlie Gilbert & Nili Ostrov & Cultivarium Tools (Addgene plasmid # 198992 ; http://n2t.net/addgene:198992 ; RRID:Addgene_198992)
